>Addgene plasmid #249028 | pKlab819-bGlobin_3xF-BRCA1(full-length)-Y1845F | addgene full sequence | sequence record 494429 | Addgene NGS Result
AATTACGGGGTCATTAGTTCATAGCCCATATATGGAGTTCCGCGTTACATAACTTACGGTAAATGGCCCG
CCTGGCTGACCGCCCAACGACCCCCGCCCATTGACGTCAATAATGACGTATGTTCCCATAGTAACGCCAA
TAGGGACTTTCCATTGACGTCAATGGGTGGAGTATTTACGGTAAACTGCCCACTTGGCAGTACATCAAGT
GTATCATATGCCAAGTACGCCCCCTATTGACGTCAATGACGGTAAATGGCCCGCCTGGCATTATGCCCAG
TACATGACCTTATGGGACTTTCCTACTTGGCAGTACATCTACGTATTAGTCATCGCTATTACCATGGTGA
TGCGGTTTTGGCAGTACATCAATGGGCGTGGATAGCGGTTTGACTCACGGGGATTTCCAAGTCTCCACCC
CATTGACGTCAATGGGAGTTTGTTTTGGCACCAAAATCAACGGGACTTTCCAAAATGTCGTAACAACTCC
GCCCCATTGACGCAAATGGGCGGTAGGCGTGTACGGTGGGAGGTCTATATAAGCAGAGCTCTCTGGCTAA
CTAGAGAACCCACTGCTTACTGGCTTATCGAAATTAATACGACTCACTATAGGGAGACCCAAGCTAGAGT
CGATCCTGAGAACTTCAGGGTGAGTTTGGGGACCCTTGATTGTTCTTTCTTTTTCGCTATTGTAAAATTC
ATGTTATATGGAGGGGGCAAAGTTTTCAGGGTGTTGTTTAGAATGGGAAGATGTCCCTTGTATCACCATG
GACCCTCATGATAATTTTGTTTCTTTCACTTTCTACTCTGTTGACAACCATTGTCTCCTCTTATTTTCTT
TTCATTTTCTGTAACTTTTTCGTTAAACTTTAGCTTGCATTTGTAACGAATTTTTAAATTCACTTTTGTT
TATTTGTCAGATTGTAAGTACTTTCTCTAATCACTTTTTTTTCAAGGCAATCAGGGTATATTATATTGTA
CTTCAGCACAGTTTTAGAGAACAATTGTTATAATTAAATGATAAGGTAGAATATTTCTGCATATAAATTC
TGGCTGGCGTGGAAATATTCTTATTGGTAGAAACAACTACATCCTGGTCATCATCCTGCCTTTCTCTTTA
TGGTTACAATGATATACACTGTTTGAGATGAGGATAAAATACTCTGAGTCCAAACCGGGCCCCTCTGCTA
ACCATGTTCATGCCTTCTTCTTTTTCCTACAGCTCCTGGGCAACGTGCTGGTTTGTGCTGTCGACCCCAA
GCTTGGCCGCCAGTGTGCTGGAATTCTGCAGATATCCATCACACTGGCGGCCGCTCGAGCCACCATGGAC
TACAAAGACCATGACGGTGATTATAAAGATCATGACATCGACTACAAGGATGACGATGACAAGGGCTCGG
GCTCGACCTCGGGTAAGCCTATCCCTAACCCTCTCCTCGGTCTCGATTCTACAAGTTTGTACAAAAAAGT
TGGCGATTTATCTGCTCTTCGCGTTGAAGAAGTACAAAATGTCATTAATGCTATGCAGAAAATCTTAGAG
TGTCCCATCTGTCTGGAGTTGATCAAGGAACCTGTCTCCACAAAGTGTGACCACATATTTTGCAAATTTT
GCATGCTGAAACTTCTCAACCAGAAGAAAGGGCCTTCACAGTGTCCTTTATGTAAGAATGATATAACCAA
AAGGAGCCTACAAGAAAGTACGAGATTTAGTCAACTTGTTGAAGAGCTATTGAAAATCATTTGTGCTTTT
CAGCTTGACACAGGTTTGGAGTATGCAAACAGCTATAATTTTGCAAAAAAGGAAAATAACTCTCCTGAAC
ATCTAAAAGATGAAGTTTCTATCATCCAAAGTATGGGCTACAGAAACCGTGCCAAAAGACTTCTACAGAG
TGAACCCGAAAATCCTTCCTTGCAGGAAACCAGTCTCAGTGTCCAACTCTCTAACCTTGGAACTGTGAGA
ACTCTGAGGACAAAGCAGCGGATACAACCTCAAAAGACGTCTGTCTACATTGAATTGGGATCTGATTCTT
CTGAAGATACCGTTAATAAGGCAACTTATTGCAGTGTGGGAGATCAAGAATTGTTACAAATCACCCCTCA
AGGAACCAGGGATGAAATCAGTTTGGATTCTGCAAAAAAGGCTGCTTGTGAATTTTCTGAGACGGATGTA
ACAAATACTGAACATCATCAACCCAGTAATAATGATTTGAACACCACTGAGAAGCGTGCAGCTGAGAGGC
ATCCAGAAAAGTATCAGGGTAGTTCTGTTTCAAACTTGCATGTGGAGCCATGTGGCACAAATACTCATGC
CAGCTCATTACAGCATGAGAACAGCAGTTTATTACTCACTAAAGACAGAATGAATGTAGAAAAGGCTGAA
TTCTGTAATAAAAGCAAACAGCCTGGCTTAGCAAGGAGCCAACATAACAGATGGGCTGGAAGTAAGGAAA
CATGTAATGATAGGCGGACTCCCAGCACAGAAAAAAAGGTAGATCTGAATGCTGATCCCCTGTGTGAGAG
AAAAGAATGGAATAAGCAGAAACTGCCATGCTCAGAGAATCCTAGAGATACTGAAGATGTTCCTTGGATA
ACACTAAATAGCAGCATTCAGAAAGTTAATGAGTGGTTTTCCAGAAGTGATGAACTGTTAGGTTCTGATG
ACTCACATGATGGGGAGTCTGAATCAAATGCCAAAGTAGCTGATGTATTGGACGTTCTAAATGAGGTAGA
TGAATATTCTGGTTCTTCAGAGAAAATAGACTTACTGGCCAGTGATCCTCATGAGGCTTTAATATGTAAA
AGTGAAAGAGTTCACTCCAAATCAGTAGAGAGTAATATTGAAGACAAAATATTTGGGAAAACCTATCGGA
AGAAGGCAAGCCTCCCCAACTTAAGCCATGTAACTGAAAATCTAATTATAGGAGCATTTGTTACTGAGCC
ACAGATAATACAAGAGCGTCCCCTCACAAATAAATTAAAGCGTAAAAGGAGACCTACATCAGGCCTTCAT
CCTGAGGATTTTATCAAGAAAGCAGATTTGGCAGTTCAAAAGACTCCTGAAATGATAAATCAGGGAACTA
ACCAAACGGAGCAGAATGGTCAAGTGATGAATATTACTAATAGTGGTCATGAGAATAAAACAAAAGGTGA
TTCTATTCAGAATGAGAAAAATCCTAACCCAATAGAATCACTCGAAAAAGAATCTGCTTTCAAAACGAAA
GCTGAACCTATAAGCAGCAGTATAAGCAATATGGAACTCGAATTAAATATCCACAATTCAAAAGCACCTA
AAAAGAATAGGCTGAGGAGGAAGTCTTCTACCAGGCATATTCATGCGCTTGAACTAGTAGTCAGTAGAAA
TCTAAGCCCACCTAATTGTACTGAATTGCAAATTGATAGTTGTTCTAGCAGTGAAGAGATAAAGAAAAAA
AAGTACAACCAAATGCCAGTCAGGCACAGCAGAAACCTACAACTCATGGAAGGTAAAGAACCTGCAACTG
GAGCCAAGAAGAGTAACAAGCCAAATGAACAGACAAGTAAAAGACATGACAGTGATACTTTCCCAGAGCT
GAAGTTAACAAATGCACCTGGTTCTTTTACTAAGTGTTCAAATACCAGTGAACTTAAAGAATTTGTCAAT
CCTAGCCTTCCAAGAGAAGAAAAAGAAGAGAAACTAGAAACAGTTAAAGTGTCTAATAATGCTGAAGACC
CCAAAGATCTCATGTTAAGTGGAGAAAGGGTTTTGCAAACTGAAAGATCTGTAGAGAGTAGCAGTATTTC
ACTGGTACCTGGTACTGATTATGGCACTCAGGAAAGTATCTCGTTACTGGAAGTTAGCACTCTAGGGAAG
GCAAAAACAGAACCAAATAAATGTGTGAGTCAGTGTGCAGCATTTGAAAACCCCAAGGGACTAATTCATG
GTTGTTCCAAAGATAATAGAAATGACACAGAAGGCTTTAAGTATCCATTGGGACATGAAGTTAACCACAG
TCGGGAAACAAGCATAGAAATGGAAGAAAGTGAACTTGATGCTCAGTATTTGCAGAATACATTCAAGGTT
TCAAAGCGCCAGTCATTTGCTCTGTTTTCAAATCCAGGAAATGCAGAAGAGGAATGTGCAACATTCTCTG
CCCACTCTGGGTCCTTAAAGAAACAAAGTCCAAAAGTCACTTTTGAATGTGAACAAAAGGAAGAAAATCA
AGGAAAGAATGAGTCTAATATCAAGCCTGTACAGACAGTTAATATCACTGCAGGCTTTCCTGTGGTTGGT
CAGAAAGATAAGCCAGTTGATAATGCCAAATGTAGTATCAAAGGAGGCTCTAGGTTTTGTCTATCATCTC
AGTTCAGAGGCAACGAAACTGGACTCATTACTCCAAATAAACATGGACTTTTACAAAACCCATATCGTAT
ACCACCACTTTTTCCCATCAAGTCATTTGTTAAAACTAAATGTAAGAAAAATCTGCTAGAGGAAAACTTT
GAGGAACATTCAATGTCACCTGAAAGAGAAATGGGAAATGAGAACATTCCAAGTACAGTGAGCACAATTA
GCCGTAATAACATTAGAGAAAATGTTTTTAAAGGAGCCAGCTCAAGCAATATTAATGAAGTAGGTTCCAG
TACTAATGAAGTGGGCTCCAGTATTAATGAAATAGGTTCCAGTGATGAAAACATTCAAGCAGAACTAGGT
AGAAACAGAGGGCCAAAATTGAATGCTATGCTTAGATTAGGGGTTTTGCAACCTGAGGTCTATAAACAAA
GTCTTCCTGGAAGTAATTGTAAGCATCCTGAAATAAAAAAGCAAGAATATGAAGAAGTAGTTCAGACTGT
TAATACAGATTTCTCTCCATATCTGATTTCAGATAACTTAGAACAGCCTATGGGAAGTAGTCATGCATCT
CAGGTTTGTTCTGAGACACCTGATGACCTGTTAGATGATGGTGAAATAAAGGAAGATACTAGTTTTGCTG
AAAATGACATTAAGGAAAGTTCTGCTGTTTTTAGCAAAAGCGTCCAGAGAGGAGAGCTTAGCAGGAGTCC
TAGCCCTTTCACCCATACACATTTGGCTCAGGGTTACCGAAGAGGGGCCAAGAAATTAGAGTCCTCAGAA
GAGAACTTATCTAGTGAGGATGAAGAGCTTCCCTGCTTCCAACACTTGTTATTTGGTAAAGTAAACAATA
TACCTTCTCAGTCTACTAGGCATAGCACCGTTGCTACCGAGTGTCTGTCTAAGAACACAGAGGAGAATTT
ATTATCATTGAAGAATAGCTTAAATGACTGCAGTAACCAGGTAATATTGGCAAAGGCATCTCAGGAACAT
CACCTTAGTGAGGAAACAAAATGTTCTGCTAGCTTGTTTTCTTCACAGTGCAGTGAATTGGAAGACTTGA
CTGCAAATACAAACACCCAGGATCCTTTCTTGATTGGTTCTTCCAAACAAATGAGGCATCAGTCTGAAAG
CCAGGGAGTTGGTCTGAGTGACAAGGAATTGGTTTCAGATGATGAAGAAAGAGGAACGGGCTTGGAAGAA
AATAATCAAGAAGAGCAAAGCATGGATTCAAACTTAGGTGAAGCAGCATCTGGGTGTGAGAGTGAAACAA
GCGTCTCTGAAGACTGCTCAGGGCTATCCTCTCAGAGTGACATTTTAACCACTCAGCAGAGGGATACCAT
GCAACATAACCTGATAAAGCTCCAGCAGGAAATGGCTGAACTAGAAGCTGTGTTAGAACAGCATGGGAGC
CAGCCTTCTAACAGCTACCCTTCCATCATAAGTGACTCCTCTGCCCTTGAGGACCTGCGAAATCCAGAAC
AAAGCACATCAGAAAAAGCAGTATTAACTTCACAGAAAAGTAGTGAATACCCTATAAGCCAGAATCCAGA
AGGCCTTTCTGCTGACAAGTTTGAGGTGTCTGCAGATAGTTCTACCAGTAAAAATAAAGAACCAGGAGTG
GAAAGGTCATCCCCTTCTAAATGCCCATCATTAGATGATAGGTGGTACATGCACAGTTGCTCTGGGAGTC
TTCAGAATAGAAACTACCCATCTCAAGAGGAGCTCATTAAGGTTGTTGATGTGGAGGAGCAACAGCTGGA
AGAGTCTGGGCCACACGATTTGACGGAAACATCTTACTTGCCAAGGCAAGATCTAGAGGGAACCCCTTAC
CTGGAATCTGGAATCAGCCTCTTCTCTGATGACCCTGAATCTGATCCTTCTGAAGACAGAGCCCCAGAGT
CAGCTCGTGTTGGCAACATACCATCTTCAACCTCTGCATTGAAAGTTCCCCAATTGAAAGTTGCAGAATC
TGCCCAGGGTCCAGCTGCTGCTCATACTACTGATACTGCTGGGTATAATGCAATGGAAGAAAGTGTGAGC
AGGGAGAAGCCAGAATTGACAGCTTCAACAGAAAGGGTCAACAAAAGAATGTCCATGGTGGTGTCTGGCC
TGACCCCAGAAGAATTTATGCTCGTGTACAAGTTTGCCAGAAAACACCACATCACTTTAACTAATCTAAT
TACTGAAGAGACTACTCATGTTGTTATGAAAACAGATGCTGAGTTTGTGTGTGAACGGACACTGAAATAT
TTTCTAGGAATTGCGGGAGGAAAATGGGTAGTTAGCTATTTCTGGGTGACCCAGTCTATTAAAGAAAGAA
AAATGCTGAATGAGCATGATTTTGAAGTCAGAGGAGATGTGGTCAATGGAAGAAACCACCAAGGTCCAAA
GCGAGCAAGAGAATCCCAGGACAGAAAGATCTTCAGGGGGCTAGAAATCTGTTGCTATGGGCCCTTCACC
AACATGCCCACAGATCAACTGGAATGGATGGTACAGCTGTGTGGTGCTTCTGTGGTGAAGGAGCTTTCAT
CATTCACCCTTGGCACAGGTGTCCACCCAATTGTGGTTGTGCAGCCAGATGCCTGGACAGAGGACAATGG
CTTCCATGCAATTGGGCAGATGTGTGAGGCACCTGTGGTGACCCGAGAGTGGGTGTTGGACAGTGTAGCA
CTCTTTCAGTGCCAGGAGCTGGACACCTACCTGATACCCCAGATCCCCCACAGCCACTACTGAGATATCG
GCTCGAGCATGCATCTAGAGGGCCCTATTCTATAGTGTCACCTAAATGCTAGAGCTCGCTGATCAGCCTC
GACTGTGCCTTCTAGTTGCCAGCCATCTGTTGTTTGCCCCTCCCCCGTGCCTTCCTTGACCCTGGAAGGT
GCCACTCCCACTGTCCTTTCCTAATAAAATGAGGAAATTGCATCGCATTGTCTGAGTAGGTGTCATTCTA
TTCTGGGGGGTGGGGTGGGGCAGGACAGCAAGGGGGAGGATTGGGAAGACAATAGCAGGCATGCTGGGGA
TGCGGTGGGCTCTATGGCTTCTGAGGCGGAAAGAACCAGCTGGGGCTCTAGGGGGTATCCCC
[124 nt withheld, positions 7413-7536]
C
[91 nt withheld, positions 7538-7628]
A
[49 nt withheld, positions 7630-7678]
CCTTTGACGTTGGAGTCCACGTTCTTT
[37 nt withheld, positions 7706-7742]
ACCCTATCTCGGTCTATTCTTTTGATTTATAAGGGATTTTGCCGATTTCGGCCTATTGGTTAAAAAATGA
GCTGATTTAACAAAAATTTAACGCGAATTAATTCTGTGGAATGTGTGTCAGTTAGGGTGTGGAAAGTCCC
CAGGCTCCCCAGCAGGCAGAAGTATGCAAAGCATGCATCTCAATTAGTCAGCAACCAGGTGTGGAAAGTC
CCCAGGCTCCCCAGCAGGCAGAAGTATGCAAAGCATGCATCTCAATTAGTCAGCAACCATAGTCCCGCCC
CTAACTCCGCCCATCCCGCCCCTAACTCCGCCCAGTTCCGCCCATTCTCCGCCCCATGGCTGACTAATTT
TTTTTATTTATGCAGAGGCCGAGGCCGCCTCTGCCTCTGAGCTATTCCAGAAGTAGTGAGGAGGCTTTTT
TGGAGGCCTAGGCTTTTGCAAAAAGCTCCCGGGAGCTTGTATATCCATTTTCGGATCTGATCAAGAGACA
GGATGAGGATCGTTTCGCATGATTGAACAAGATGGATTGCACGCAGGTTCTCCGGCCGCTTGGGTGGAGA
GGCTATTCGGCTATGACTGGGCACAACAGACAATCGGCTGCTCTGATGCCGCCGTGTTCCGGCTGTCAGC
GCAGGGGCGCCCGGTTCTTTTTGTCAAGACCGACCTGTCCGGTGCCCTGAATGAACTGCAGGACGAGGCA
GCGCGGCTATCGTGGCTGGCCACGACGGGCGTTCCTTGCGCAGCTGTGCTCGACGTTGTCACTGAAGCGG
GAAGGGACTGGCTGCTATTGGGCGAAGTGCCGGGGCAGGATCTCCTGTCATCTCACCTTGCTCCTGCCGA
GAAAGTATCCATCATGGCTGATGCAATGCGGCGGCTGCATACGCTTGATCCGGCTACCTGCCCATTCGAC
CACCAAGCGAAACATCGCATCGAGCGAGCACGTACTCGGATGGAAGCCGGTCTTGTCGATCAGGATGATC
TGGACGAAGAGCATCAGGGGCTCGCGCCAGCCGAACTGTTCGCCAGGCTCAAGGCGCGCATGCCCGACGG
CGAGGATCTCGTCGTGACCCATGGCGATGCCTGCTTGCCGAATATCATGGTGGAAAATGGCCGCTTTTCT
GGATTCATCGACTGTGGCCGGCTGGGTGTGGCGGACCGCTATCAGGACATAGCGTTGGCTACCCGTGATA
TTGCTGAAGAGCTTGGCGGCGAATGGGCTGACCGCTTCCTCGTGCTTTACGGTATCGCCGCTCCCGATTC
GCAGCGCATCGCCTTCTATCGCCTTCTTGACGAGTTCTTCTGAGCGGGACTCTGGGGTTCGAAATGACCG
ACCAAGCGACGCCCAACCTGCCATCACGAGATTTCGATTCCACCGCCGCCTTCTATGAAAGGTTGGGCTT
CGGAATCGTTTTCCGGGACGCCGGCTGGATGATCCTCCAGCGCGGGGATCTCATGCTGGAGTTCTTCGCC
CACCCCAACTTGTTTATTGCAGCTTATAATGGTTACAAATAAAGCAATAGCATCACAAATTTCACAAATA
AAGCATTTTTTTCACTGCATTCTAGTTGTGGTTTGTCCAAACTCATCAATGTATCTTATCATGTCTGTAT
ACCGTCGACCTCTAGCTAGAGCTTGGCGTAATCATGGTCATAGCTGTTTCCTGTGTGAAATTGTTATCCG
CTCACAATTCCACACAACATACGAGCCGGAAGCATAAAGTGTAAAGCCTGGGGTGCCTAATGAGTGAGCT
AACTCACATTAATTGCGTTGCGCTCACTGCCCGCTTTCCAGTCGGGAAACCTGTCGTGCCAGCTGCATTA
ATGAATCGGCCAACGCGCGGGGAGAGGCGGTTTGCGTATTGGGCGCTCTTCCGCTTCCTCGCTCACTGAC
TCGCTGCGCTCGGTCGTTCGGCTGCGGCGAGCGGTATCAGCTCACTCAAAGGCGGTAATACGGTTATCCA
CAGAATCAGGGGATAACGCAGGAAAGAACATGTGAGCAAAAGGCCAGCAAAAGGCCAGGAACCGTAAAAA
GGCCGCGTTGCTGGCGTTTTTCCATAGGCTCCGCCCCCCTGACGAGCATCACAAAAATCGACGCTCAAGT
CAGAGGTGGCGAAACCCGACAGGACTATAAAGATACCAGGCGTTTCCCCCTGGAAGCTCCCTCGTGCGCT
CTCCTGTTCCGACCCTGCCGCTTACCGGATACCTGTCCGCCTTTCTCCCTTCGGGAAGCGTGGCGCTTTC
TCATAGCTCACGCTGTAGGTATCTCAGTTCGGTGTAGGTCGTTCGCTCCAAGCTGGGCTGTGTGCACGAA
CCCCCCGTTCAGCCCGACCGCTGCGCCTTATCCGGTAACTATCGTCTTGAGTCCAACCCGGTAAGACACG
ACTTATCGCCACTGGCAGCAGCCACTGGTAACAGGATTAGCAGAGCGAGGTATGTAGGCGGTGCTACAGA
GTTCTTGAAGTGGTGGCCTAACTACGGCTACACTAGAAGAACAGTATTTGGTATCTGCGCTCTGCTGAAG
CCAGTTACCTTCGGAAAAAGAGTCGGTAGCTCTTGATCCGGCAAACAAACCACCGCTGGTAGCGGTGGTT
TTTTTGTTTGCAAGCAGCAGATTACGCGCAGAAAAAAAGGATCTCAAGAAGATCCTTTGATCTTTTCTAC
GGGGTCTGACGCTCAGTGGAACGAAAACTCACGTTAAGGGATTTTGGTCATGAGATTATCAAAAAGGATC
TTCACCTAGATCCTTTTAAATTAAAAATGAAGTTTTAAATCAATCTAAAGTATATATGAGTAAACTTGGT
CTGACAGTTACCAATGCTTAATCAGTGAGGCACCTATCTCAGCGATCTGTCTATTTCGTTCATCCATAGT
TGCCTGACTCCCCGTCGTGTAGATAACTACGATACGGGAGGGCTTACCATCTGGCCCCAGTGCTGCAATG
ATACCGCGAGACCCACGCTCACCGGCTCCAGATTTATCAGCAATAAACCAGCCAGCCGGAAGGGCCGAGC
GCAGAAGTGGTCCTGCAACTTTATCCGCCTCCATCCAGTCTATTAATTGTTGCCGGGAAGCTAGAGTAAG
TAGTTCGCCAGTTAATAGTTTGCGCAACGTTGTTGCCATTGCTACAGGCATCGTGGTGTCACGCTCGTCG
TTTGGTATGGCTTCATTCAGCTCCGGTTCCCAACGATCAAGGCGAGTTACATGATCCCCCATGTTGTGCA
AAAAAGCGGTTAGCTCCTTCGGTCCTCCGATCGTTGTCAGAAGTAAGTTGGCCGCAGTGTTATCACTCAT
GGTTATGGCAGCACTGCATAATTCTCTTACTGTCATGCCATCCGTAAGATGCTTTTCTGTGACTGGTGAG
TACTCAACCAAGTCATTCTGAGAATAGTGTATGCGGCGACCGAGTTGCTCTTGCCCGGCGTCAATACGGG
ATAATACCGCGCCACATAGCAGAACTTTAAAAGTGCTCATCATTGGAAAACGTTCTTCGGGGCGAAAACT
CTCAAGGATCTTACCGCTGTTGAGATCCAGTTCGATGTAACCCACTCGTGCACCCAACTGATCTTCAGCA
TCTTTTACTTTCACCAGCGTTTCTGGGTGAGCAAAAACAGGAAGGCAAAATGCCGCAAAAAAGGGAATAA
GGGCGACACGGAAATGTTGAATACTCATACTCTTCCTTTTTCAATATTATTGAAGCATTTATCAGGGTTA
TTGTCTCATGAGCGGATACATATTTGAATGTATTTAGAAAAATAAACAAATAGGGGTTCCGCGCACATTT
CCCCGAAAAGTGCCACCTGACGTCGACGGATCGGGAGATCTCCCGATCCCCTATGGTGCACTCTCAGTAC
AATCTGCTCTGATGCCGCATAGTTAAGCCAGTATCTGCTCCCTGCTTGTGTGTTGGAGGTCGCTGAGTAG
TGCGCGAGCAAAATTTAAGCTACAACAAGGCAAGGCTTGACCGACAATTGCATGAAGAATCTGCTTAGGG
TTAGGCGTTTTGCGCTGCTTCGCGATGTACGGGCCAGATATACGCGTTGACATTGATTATTGACTAGTTA
TTAATAGTAATC
Features (pLannotate 1.2.2; 25 found; start..end, strand, type, name):
    347..550     +  promoter       CMV promoter: human cytomegalovirus (CMV) immediate early promoter
    546..579     +  LTR            5' LTR (truncated) (fragment): truncated 5' long terminal repeat (LTR) from HIV-1
    595..613     +  promoter       T7 promoter: promoter for bacteriophage T7 RNA polymerase
    650..1222    +  intron         β-globin intron: intron from rabbit β-globin gene
   1328..1393    +  CDS            3xFLAG: three tandem FLAG® epitope tags, followed by an enterokinase cleavage site
   1412..1452    +  CDS            V5 tag (fragment): epitope tag from simian virus 5
   1452..1469    +  protein_bind   attB1 (fragment): mutant version of attB; core recombination site for the Gateway® BP reaction BP Clonase™
   1475..7060    +  CDS            BRCA1: BRCA1_HUMAN - Also known as RNF53. Experimental evidence at protein level: Swiss-Prot protein existence level 1. E3 ubiquitin-protein ligase that specifically mediates the formation of 'Lys-6'-linked polyubiquitin chains and plays a central role in DNA repair by facilitating cellular responses to DNA damage (PubMed:12890688, PubMed:14976165, PubMed:16818604, PubMed:17525340, PubMed:12887909, PubMed:10500182, PubMed:19261748). It is unclear whether it also mediates the formation of other types of polyubiquitin chains (PubMed:12890688). The BRCA1-BARD1 heterodimer coordinates a diverse range of
   7099..7117    -  promoter       SP6 promoter: promoter for bacteriophage SP6 RNA polymerase
   7143..7367    +  polyA_signal   bGH poly(A) signal: bovine growth hormone polyadenylation signal
   7371..7392    +  promoter       SV40 promoter (fragment): SV40 enhancer and early promoter
   7413..7841    +  rep_origin     f1 ori (sequence partly withheld): f1 bacteriophage origin of replication; arrow indicates direction of (+) strand synthesis
   7855..8184    +  promoter       SV40 promoter: SV40 enhancer and early promoter
   8251..9042    +  CDS            neo: KKA2_KLEPN - Also known as kan, nptII. Experimental evidence at protein level: Swiss-Prot protein existence level 1. Resistance to kanamycin, neomycin, paromomycin, ribostamycin, butirosin and gentamicin B. From Klebsiella pneumoniae.
   9066..9224    +  CDS            ble (fragment): BLE_KLEPN - Experimental evidence at protein level: Swiss-Prot protein existence level 1. Binding protein with a strong affinity to the bleomycin family of antibiotics. Binds to CL990; an antimitotic-antibiotic compound. From Klebsiella pneumoniae.
   9219..9340    +  polyA_signal   SV40 poly(A) signal: SV40 polyadenylation signal
   9411..9433    -  protein_bind   lac operator (fragment): The lac repressor binds to the lac operator to inhibit transcription in E. coli. This inhibition can be relieved by adding lactose or isopropyl-β-D-thiogalactopyranoside (IPTG). lac repressor encoded by lacI
   9437..9467    -  promoter       lac promoter: promoter for the E. coli lac operon
   9482..9503    -  protein_bind   CAP binding site: CAP binding activates transcription in the presence of cAMP. E. coli catabolite activator protein
   9516..9608    -  CDS            lacI (fragment): lac repressor; lacI; The lac repressor binds to the lac operator to inhibit transcription in E. coli. This inhibition can be relieved by adding lactose or isopropyl-β-D-thiogalactopyranoside (IPTG).
   9791..10379   -  rep_origin     ori: high-copy-number ColE1/pMB1/pBR322/pUC origin of replication
  10550..11410   -  CDS            AmpR: β-lactamase; bla; confers resistance to ampicillin, carbenicillin, and related antibiotics
  11411..11515   -  promoter       AmpR promoter: bla
  11574..11626   -  misc_feature   bom (fragment): basis of mobility region from pBR322
  11781..346     +  enhancer       CMV enhancer (across the origin): human cytomegalovirus immediate early enhancer
