[The description below was written by a language model from this plasmid's Addgene catalogue record and pLannotate feature annotations shown in this document.]
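Description:
pKlab819-bGlobin_3xF-BRCA1(full-length)-Y1845F is an 11.8 kb mammalian expression plasmid built on a pcDNA3.1 backbone and derived in part from an earlier deposited vector. It is maintained in E. coli as a high-copy plasmid through a ColE1/pUC-type origin and an ampicillin resistance (β-lactamase) gene. An f1 origin is also present. For selection in mammalian cells it carries a neomycin phosphotransferase cassette driven by the SV40 early promoter and terminated by the SV40 poly(A) signal, allowing G418 selection of stable transfectants.

The expression unit is driven by the human CMV immediate-early enhancer and promoter, followed by a rabbit β-globin intron placed in the 5′ untranslated region, an arrangement generally used to improve processing and expression of the transcript. Downstream lies an N-terminal 3xFLAG tag (with its enterokinase site), a partial V5 epitope and a remnant of a Gateway attB1 site, all preceding the full-length human BRCA1 coding sequence. The transcript ends at the bovine growth hormone polyadenylation signal. Flanking T7 and SP6 promoters are standard pcDNA-type elements. The short HIV-1 LTR, lac and ble fragments in the annotation appear to be backbone remnants rather than functional parts.

The BRCA1 insert carries the Y1845F substitution, which falls near the C-terminal end of the protein. The construct allows transient or stable expression of this epitope-tagged variant in mammalian cells, with detection or immunoprecipitation through FLAG. The associated publication concerns HSP90 buffering of deleterious BRCA1 variants, which suggests the plasmid belongs to a set of variants used to study mutant protein stability and function.
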