Addgene plasmid #249028: pKlab819-bGlobin_3xF-BRCA1(full-length)-Y1845F
Purpose: This plasmid expresses the full length BRCA1 sequence (Y1845F mutation) with an N-terminal 3xFLAG tag
Depositing lab: Georgios Karras. Depositing organization: University of Texas MD Anderson Cancer Center. Publication: HSP90 buffers deleterious genetic variations in BRCA1. Gracia B, Zhang XH, Montes P, Pham TC, Huang M, Chen J, Karras GI. Mol Cell. 2025 Nov 19:S1097-2765(25)00867-6. doi: 10.1016/j.molcel.2025.10.026. PubMed 41265458.
Backbone
  Vector backbone: pcDNA3.1
  Vector type: Mammalian Expression
  Selectable markers: Neomycin (select with G418)
Growth in bacteria
  Bacterial resistance: Ampicillin, 100 μg/mL
  Growth temperature: 37°C
  Growth strain: DH5alpha
  Copy number: High Copy
Gene/Insert
  Gene/Insert name: BRCA1
  Species: H. sapiens (human)
  Mutation: Y1845F
  Entrez Gene: BRCA1 (a.k.a. BRCAI, BRCC1, BROVCA1, FANCS, IRIS, PNCA4, PPP1R53, PSCP, RNF53)
  Promoter: CMV Promoter
  Tag / fusion protein: 3x-FLAG-V5 (N terminal on insert)
  Cloning method: Gibson Cloning
Resource information
  A portion of this plasmid was derived from a plasmid made by: based on vector Addgene #99394
Terms and licenses: Academic/Nonprofit Terms; Industry Terms: Not Available to Industry
How to cite: pKlab819-bGlobin_3xF-BRCA1(full-length)-Y1845F was a gift from Georgios Karras (Addgene plasmid # 249028 ; http://n2t.net/addgene:249028 ; RRID:Addgene_249028)
